Addgene plasmid #204785: Sars Cov 2 MPRO R188S mutantSARS-CoV-2 Mpro protease (R188S mutant - clinical mutant); aliases: 3CLpro, 3C-like
Purpose: Bacterial expression of Sars Cov 2 MPRO R188S mutant
Depositing lab: ASAP Discovery & Frank von Delft. Depositing organization: University of Oxford.
Backbone
  Vector backbone: pET28-LIC
  Vector type: Bacterial Expression
Growth in bacteria
  Bacterial resistance: Kanamycin, 50 μg/mL
  Growth temperature: 37°C
  Growth strain: DH5alpha
  Copy number: Unknown
Gene/Insert
  Gene/Insert name: Sars Cov 2 MPRO
  Species: Sars Cov 2
  Mutation: R188S
  Entrez Gene: ORF1ab (a.k.a. GU280_gp01)
  Cloning method: Ligation Independent Cloning
How to cite: Sars Cov 2 MPRO R188S mutantSARS-CoV-2 Mpro protease (R188S mutant - clinical mutant); aliases: 3CLpro, 3C-like was a gift from ASAP Discovery & Frank von Delft (Addgene plasmid # 204785 ; http://n2t.net/addgene:204785 ; RRID:Addgene_204785)
