[The description below was written by a language model from this plasmid's Addgene catalogue record and pLannotate feature annotations shown in this document.]
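Description:
Sars Cov 2 MPRO R188S mutant is a bacterial expression plasmid built on the pET28-LIC backbone, with the insert introduced by ligation-independent cloning. The sequenced record is about 6.25 kb. It is propagated in E. coli through a ColE1/pBR322-type origin accompanied by the rop gene and the bom mobility region, and is selected with kanamycin via an aminoglycoside phosphotransferase (KanR) gene. An f1 phage origin is also present, along with short remnants of the tetracycline resistance gene and an AmpR promoter fragment, which are backbone leftovers rather than functional markers.

The payload is the SARS-CoV-2 main protease (Mpro, also called 3CLpro or 3C-like protease), a segment of the ORF1ab replicase polyprotein, carrying the R188S substitution described in the record as a clinically observed mutation. The annotation tool matches this roughly 1 kb coding region to the viral replicase polyprotein 1a. The nsp10 text attached to that hit is generic to the polyprotein entry and does not describe this insert. Expression is driven by a T7 promoter with an adjacent lac operator and the T7 gene 10 ribosome binding site, and ends at the T7 terminator. The plasmid-borne lacI gene supplies the repressor, so transcription is IPTG-inducible in hosts that provide T7 RNA polymerase. Upstream of the protease are a His-tag match and a short fragment consistent with a TEV protease cleavage site, suggesting an N-terminal, removable affinity tag for nickel-based purification. The construct is intended for producing recombinant mutant Mpro in bacteria. The record does not state specific downstream applications.
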