Features (pLannotate 1.2.2; 19 found; start..end, strand, type, name):
    474..495     +  protein_bind   CAP binding site: CAP binding activates transcription in the presence of cAMP. E. coli catabolite activator protein
    510..801     +  CDS            TcR (fragment): tetracycline efflux protein; tet; confers resistance to tetracycline
    873..1253    -  CDS            YPB1_ECOLX: Protein predicted: Swiss-Prot protein existence level 4. From Escherichia coli.
   1270..1461    +  CDS            rop: Rop protein, which maintains plasmids at low copy number; rop
   1563..1702    +  misc_feature   bom: basis of mobility region from pBR322
   1888..2476    -  rep_origin     ori: high-copy-number ColE1/pMB1/pBR322/pUC origin of replication
   2598..3413    +  CDS            KanR: aminoglycoside phosphotransferase; aph(3')-Ia; confers resistance to kanamycin in bacteria or G418 (Geneticin®) in eukaryotes
   3422..3479    -  promoter       AmpR promoter (fragment): bla
   3532..3960    -  rep_origin     f1 ori (sequence partly withheld): f1 bacteriophage origin of replication; arrow indicates direction of (+) strand synthesis
   3997..4044    -  terminator     T7 terminator: transcription terminator for bacteriophage T7 RNA polymerase
   4092..5075    -  CDS            R1A_SARS2 (fragment): Experimental evidence at protein level: Swiss-Prot protein existence level 1. [Non-structural protein 10]: Plays a pivotal role in viral transcription by stimulating both nsp14 3'-5' exoribonuclease and nsp16 2'-O-methyltransferase activities. Therefore plays an essential role in viral mRNAs cap methylation. From Severe acute respiratory syndrome coronavirus 2 (2019-nCoV) (SARS-CoV-2).
   5083..5103    -  CDS            capTEV™ (fragment): composite tag for in vivo biotinylation, TEV protease cleavage, and 6xHis tagging
   5132..5150    -  CDS            7xHis (fragment): 6xHis affinity tag
   5163..5185    -  RBS            RBS: efficient ribosome binding site from bacteriophage T7 gene 10 (Olins and Rangwala, 1989)
   5200..5224    -  protein_bind   lac operator: The lac repressor binds to the lac operator to inhibit transcription in E. coli. This inhibition can be relieved by adding lactose or isopropyl-β-D-thiogalactopyranoside (IPTG). lac repressor encoded by lacI
   5225..5243    -  promoter       T7 promoter: promoter for bacteriophage T7 RNA polymerase
   5265..5544    +  CDS            TcR (fragment): tetracycline efflux protein; tet; confers resistance to tetracycline
   5552..5629    +  promoter       lacI promoter: lacI
   5630..461     +  CDS            lacI (across the origin): lac repressor; lacI; The lac repressor binds to the lac operator to inhibit transcription in E. coli. This inhibition can be relieved by adding lactose or isopropyl-β-D-thiogalactopyranoside (IPTG).
>Addgene plasmid #204785 | Sars Cov 2 MPRO R188S mutantSARS-CoV-2 Mpro protease (R188S mutant - clinical mutant); aliases: 3CLpro, 3C-like | addgene full sequence | sequence record 416377 | Addgene NGS Result
ATCAAATTCAGCCGATAGCGGAACGGGAAGGCGACTGGAGTGCCATGTCCGGTTTTCAACAAACCATGCA
AATGCTGAATGAGGGCATCGTTCCCACTGCGATGCTGGTTGCCAACGATCAGATGGCGCTGGGCGCAATG
CGCGCCATTACCGAGTCCGGGCTGCGCGTTGGTGCGGATATCTCGGTAGTGGGATACGACGATACCGAAG
ACAGCTCATGTTATATCCCGCCGTTAACCACCATCAAACAGGATTTTCGCCTGCTGGGGCAAACCAGCGT
GGACCGCTTGCTGCAACTCTCTCAGGGCCAGGCGGTGAAGGGCAATCAGCTGTTGCCCGTCTCACTGGTG
AAAAGAAAAACCACCCTGGCGCCCAATACGCAAACCGCCTCTCCCCGCGCGTTGGCCGATTCATTAATGC
AGCTGGCACGACAGGTTTCCCGACTGGAAAGCGGGCAGTGAGCGCAACGCAATTAATGTAAGTTAGCTCA
CTCATTAGGCACCGGGATCTCGACCGATGCCCTTGAGAGCCTTCAACCCAGTCAGCTCCTTCCGGTGGGC
GCGGGGCATGACTATCGTCGCCGCACTTATGACTGTCTTCTTTATCATGCAACTCGTAGGACAGGTGCCG
GCAGCGCTCTGGGTCATTTTCGGCGAGGACCGCTTTCGCTGGAGCGCGACGATGATCGGCCTGTCGCTTG
CGGTATTCGGAATCTTGCACGCCCTCGCTCAAGCCTTCGTCACTGGTCCCGCCACCAAACGTTTCGGCGA
GAAGCAGGCCATTATCGCCGGCATGGCGGCCCCACGGGTGCGCATGATCGTGCTCCTGTCGTTGAGGACC
CGGCTAGGCTGGCGGGGTTGCCTTACTGGTTAGCAGAATGAATCACCGATACGCGAGCGAACGTGAAGCG
ACTGCTGCTGCAAAACGTCTGCGACCTGAGCAACAACATGAATGGTCTTCGGTTTCCGTGTTTCGTAAAG
TCTGGAAACGCGGAAGTCAGCGCCCTGCACCATTATGTTCCGGATCTGCATCGCAGGATGCTGCTGGCTA
CCCTGTGGAACACCTACATCTGTATTAACGAAGCGCTGGCATTGACCCTGAGTGATTTTTCTCTGGTCCC
GCCGCATCCATACCGCCAGTTGTTTACCCTCACAACGTTCCAGTAACCGGGCATGTTCATCATCAGTAAC
CCGTATCGTGAGCATCCTCTCTCGTTTCATCGGTATCATTACCCCCATGAACAGAAATCCCCCTTACACG
GAGGCATCAGTGACCAAACAGGAAAAAACCGCCCTTAACATGGCCCGCTTTATCAGAAGCCAGACATTAA
CGCTTCTGGAGAAACTCAACGAGCTGGACGCGGATGAACAGGCAGACATCTGTGAATCGCTTCACGACCA
CGCTGATGAGCTTTACCGCAGCTGCCTCGCGCGTTTCGGTGATGACGGTGAAAACCTCTGACACATGCAG
CTCCCGGAGACGGTCACAGCTTGTCTGTAAGCGGATGCCGGGAGCAGACAAGCCCGTCAGGGCGCGTCAG
CGGGTGTTGGCGGGTGTCGGGGCGCAGCCATGACCCAGTCACGTAGCGATAGCGGAGTGTATACTGGCTT
AACTATGCGGCATCAGAGCAGATTGTACTGAGAGTGCACCATTGCGGTGTGAAATACCGCACAGATGCGT
AAGGAGAAAATACCGCATCAGGCGCTCTTCCGCTTCCTCGCTCACTGACTCGCTGCGCTCGGTCGTTCGG
CTGCGGCGAGCGGTATCAGCTCACTCAAAGGCGGTAATACGGTTATCCACAGAATCAGGGGATAACGCAG
GAAAGAACATGTGAGCAAAAGGCCAGCAAAAGGCCAGGAACCGTAAAAAGGCCGCGTTGCTGGCGTTTTT
CCATAGGCTCCGCCCCCCTGACGAGCATCACAAAAATCGACGCTCAAGTCAGAGGTGGCGAAACCCGACA
GGACTATAAAGATACCAGGCGTTTCCCCCTGGAAGCTCCCTCGTGCGCTCTCCTGTTCCGACCCTGCCGC
TTACCGGATACCTGTCCGCCTTTCTCCCTTCGGGAAGCGTGGCGCTTTCTCATAGCTCACGCTGTAGGTA
TCTCAGTTCGGTGTAGGTCGTTCGCTCCAAGCTGGGCTGTGTGCACGAACCCCCCGTTCAGCCCGACCGC
TGCGCCTTATCCGGTAACTATCGTCTTGAGTCCAACCCGGTAAGACACGACTTATCGCCACTGGCAGCAG
CCACTGGTAACAGGATTAGCAGAGCGAGGTATGTAGGCGGTGCTACAGAGTTCTTGAAGTGGTGGCCTAA
CTACGGCTACACTAGAAGGACAGTATTTGGTATCTGCGCTCTGCTGAAGCCAGTTACCTTCGGAAAAAGA
GTTGGTAGCTCTTGATCCGGCAAACAAACCACCGCTGGTAGCGGTGGTTTTTTTGTTTGCAAGCAGCAGA
TTACGCGCAGAAAAAAAGGATCTCAAGAAGATCCTTTGATCTTTTCTACGGGGTCTGACGCTCAGTGGAA
CGAAAACTCACGTTAAGGGATTTTGGTCATGAACAATAAAACTGTCTGCTTACATAAACAGTAATACAAG
GGGTGTTATGAGCCATATTCAACGGGAAACGTCTTGCTCTAGGCCGCGATTAAATTCCAACATGGATGCT
GATTTATATGGGTATAAATGGGCTCGCGATAATGTCGGGCAATCAGGTGCGACAATCTATCGATTGTATG
GGAAGCCCGATGCGCCAGAGTTGTTTCTGAAACATGGCAAAGGTAGCGTTGCCAATGATGTTACAGATGA
GATGGTCAGACTAAACTGGCTGACGGAATTTATGCCTCTTCCGACCATCAAGCATTTTATCCGTACTCCT
GATGATGCATGGTTACTCACCACTGCGATCCCCGGGAAAACAGCATTCCAGGTATTAGAAGAATATCCTG
ATTCAGGTGAAAATATTGTTGATGCGCTGGCAGTGTTCCTGCGCCGGTTGCATTCGATTCCTGTTTGTAA
TTGTCCTTTTAACAGCGATCGCGTATTTCGTCTCGCTCAGGCGCAATCACGAATGAATAACGGTTTGGTT
GATGCGAGTGATTTTGATGACGAGCGTAATGGCTGGCCTGTTGAACAAGTCTGGAAAGAAATGCATAAAC
TTTTGCCATTCTCACCGGATTCAGTCGTCACTCATGGTGATTTCTCACTTGATAACCTTATTTTTGACGA
GGGGAAATTAATAGGTTGTATTGATGTTGGACGAGTCGGAATCGCAGACCGATACCAGGATCTTGCCATC
CTATGGAACTGCCTCGGTGAGTTTTCTCCTTCATTACAGAAACGGCTTTTTCAAAAATATGGTATTGATA
ATCCTGATATGAATAAATTGCAGTTTCATTTGATGCTCGATGAGTTTTTCTAAGAATTAATTCATGAGCG
GATACATATTTGAATGTATTTAGAAAAATAAACAAATAGGGGTTCCGCGCACATTTCCCCGAAAAGTGCC
ACCTAAATTGTAAGCGTTAATATTTTGTTAAAATTCGCGTTAAATTTTTGTTAAATCAGCTCATTTTTTA
ACCAATAGGCCGAAATCGGCAAAATCCCTTATAAATCAAAAGAATAGACCGAGATAGGGT
[37 nt withheld, positions 3631-3667]
AAAGAACGTGGACTCCAACGTCAAAGG
[49 nt withheld, positions 3695-3743]
T
[91 nt withheld, positions 3745-3835]
G
[124 nt withheld, positions 3837-3960]
CCCATTCGCCAATCCGGATATAGTTCCTCCTTTCAGCAAAAAACCCCTCAAGACCCGTTTAGAGGCCCCA
AGGGGTTATGCTAGTTATTGCTCAGCGGTGGCAGCAGCCAACTCAGCTTCCTTTCGGGCTTTGTTAGCAG
CCGGATCTCAGTGGTGGTGGTGGTGGTGACCCGACGCGGTTATTGGAAAGTAACACCTGAGCATTGTCTA
ACAACATCAAAAGGTGTAAATTCATCTTCTAATAAAGCACTACCCAATATGGTACGTCCATTCATACCAT
TTTGCAGTAATTCTTTTAATGAAGCACACATATCTAAAACGGCAATTCCAGTTTGAGCAGAAAGAGGTCC
TAGTATGTCAACATGGTCTTGTGTTAGAGGTTCATAATTGTACTTCATAGCCACAAGGTTAAAGTCATTA
AGAGTTGTGGTAAATCGATTGAGAAACCACCTGTCTCCATTTATAACAGCAGCGTACAACCAAGCTAAAA
CATTAACTGTAATAGTTGTGTCCGTACCAGCTGCTTGTGCTGTTTGGCTGTCAACAAAAGGTCCATAAAA
GTTACCTTCTAAGTCTGTGCCAGCATGAACTCCAGTTGGTAATTCCATATGGTGCATGTAACAAAAAGAG
ACACAGTCATAATCTATGTTAAAACCAACACTACCACATGAACCATTAAGGAATGAACCCTTAATAGTGA
AATTGGGCCTCATAGCACATTGGTAAACACCAGATGGTGAACCATTGTAACAAGCTAACACTGAAAAAGT
CTGTCCTGGTTGAATGCGAACAAACTTATACTTAGGTGTCTTAGGATTGGCTGTATCAACCTTAAGCTTA
AGTACACAATTTTGCATAGAATGTCCAATAACCCTGAGTTGAACATTACCAGCCTGTACCAAGAAATTAT
GATTAGACTTACGAATGAGTAAATCTTCATAATTAGGGTTAAGCATGTCTTCAGAGGTGCAGATCACATG
TCTTGGACAGTAAACTACGTCATCAAGCCAAAGACCGTTAAGTGTAGTTGTACCACAAGTTACTTGTACC
ATACAACCCTCAACTTTACCAGATGGGAATGCCATTTTTCTAAAACCACTCTGCAGCACGGCTGACATGG
CGCCCTGAAAATAAAGATTCTCAGTAGTGGGGATGTCGTAATCGCTCATGGGGTGATGGTGATGGTGATG
TTTCATGGTATATCTCCTTCTTAAAGTTAAACAAAATTATTTCTAGAGGGGAATTGTTATCCGCTCACAA
TTCCCCTATAGTGAGTCGTATTAATTTCGCGGGATCGAGATCTCGATCCTCTACGCCGGACGCATCGTGG
CCGGCATCACCGGCGCCACAGGTGCGGTTGCTGGCGCCTATATCGCCGACATCACCGATGGGGAAGATCG
GGCTCGCCACTTCGGGCTCATGAGCGCTTGTTTCGGCGTGGGTATGGTGGCAGGCCCCGTGGCCGGGGGA
CTGTTGGGCGCCATCTCCTTGCATGCACCATTCCTTGCGGCGGCGGTGCTCAACGGCCTCAACCTACTAC
TGGGCTGCTTCCTAATGCAGGAGTCGCATAAGGGAGAGCGTCGAGATCCCGGACACCATCGAATGGCGCA
AAACCTTTCGCGGTATGGCATGATAGCGCCCGGAAGAGAGTCAATTCAGGGTGGTGAATGTGAAACCAGT
AACGTTATACGATGTCGCAGAGTATGCCGGTGTCTCTTATCAGACCGTTTCCCGCGTGGTGAACCAGGCC
AGCCACGTTTCTGCGAAAACGCGGGAAAAAGTGGAAGCGGCGATGGCGGAGCTGAATTACATTCCCAACC
GCGTGGCACAACAACTGGCGGGCAAACAGTCGTTGCTGATTGGCGTTGCCACCTCCAGTCTGGCCCTGCA
CGCGCCGTCGCAAATTGTCGCGGCGATTAAATCTCGCGCCGATCAACTGGGTGCCAGCGTGGTGGTGTCG
ATGGTAGAACGAAGCGGCGTCGAAGCCTGTAAAGCGGCGGTGCACAATCTTCTCGCGCAACGCGTCAGTG
GGCTGATCATTAACTATCCGCTGGATGACCAGGATGCCATTGCTGTGGAAGCTGCCTGCACTAATGTTCC
GGCGTTATTTCTTGATGTCTCTGACCAGACACCCATCAACAGTATTATTTTCTCCCATGAAGACGGTACG
CGACTGGGCGTGGAGCATCTGGTCGCATTGGGTCACCAGCAAATCGCGCTGTTAGCGGGCCCATTAAGTT
CTGTCTCGGCGCGTCTGCGTCTGGCTGGCTGGCATAAATATCTCACTCGCA
